>Addgene plasmid #227959 | pcDNA-pDEST_BirA_Flag_SLC45A1 | addgene full sequence | sequence record 455503 | Addgene NGS Result
TCATCGAAATTGCCGTCAACCAAGCTCTGATAGAGTTGGTCAAGACCAATGCGGAGCATATACGCCCGGA
GCCGCGGCGATCCTGCAAGCTCCGGATGCCTCCGCTCGAAGTAGCGCGTCTGCTGCTCCATACAAGCCAA
CCACGGCCTCCAGAAGAAGATGTTGGCGACCTCGTATTGGGAATCCCCGAACATCGCCTCGCTCCAGTCA
ATGACCGCTGTTATGCGGCCATTGTCCGTCAGGACATTGTTGGAGCCGAAATCCGCGTGCACGAGGTGCC
GGACTTCGGGGCAGTCCTCGGCCCAAAGCATCAGCTCATCGAGAGCCTGCGCGACGGACGCACTGACGGT
GTCGTCCATCACAGTTTGCCAGTGATACACATGGGGATCAGCAATCGCGCATATGAAATCACGCCATGTA
GTGTATTGACCGATTCCTTGCGGTCCGAATGGGCCGAACCCGCTCGTCTGGCTAAGATCGGCCGCAGCGA
TCGCATCCATGGCCTCCGCGACCGGCTGCAGAACAGCGGGCAGTTCGGTTTCAGGCAGGTCTTGCAACGT
GACACCCTGTGCACGGCGGGAGATGCAATAGGTCAGGCTCTCGCTGAATTCCCCAATGTCAAGCACTTCC
GGAATCGGGAGCGCGGCCGATGCAAAGTGCCGATAAACATAACGATCTTTGTAGAAACCATCGGCGCAGC
TATTTACCCGCAGGACATATCCACGCCCTCCTACATCGAAGCTGAAAGCACGAGATTCTTCGCCCTCCGA
GAGCTGCATCAGGTCGGAGACGCTGTCGAACTTTTCGATCAGAAACTTCTCGACAGACGTCGCGGTGAGT
TCAGGCTTTTTGGCCAAGGAAGTTCCTATACTTTCTAGAGAATAGGAACTTCGGAATAGGAACTTCTAGG
TACGTGAACCATCACCCT
[91 nt withheld, positions 929-1019]
G
[124 nt withheld, positions 1021-1144]
GGGGATACCCCCTAGAGCCCCAGCTGGTTCTTTCCGCCTCAGAAGCCATAGAGCCCACCGCATCCCCAGC
ATGCCTGCTATTGTCTTCCCAATCCTCCCCCTTGCTGTCCTGCCCCACCCCACCCCCCAGAATAGAATGA
CACCTACTCAGACAATGCGATGCAATTTCCTCATTTTATTAGGAAAGGACAGTGGGAGTGGCACCTTCCA
GGGTCAAGGAAGGCACGGGGGAGGGGCAAACAACAGATGGCTGGCAACTAGAAGGCACAGTCGAGGCTGA
TCAGCGGGTTTAAACGGGCCCTCTAGACTCGAGTCACACCACTTTGTACAAGAAAGCTGGGTCGGCGCGC
CCACCCTTTCACACATTCAGCAGCAGAGGTCTGTGCTCCTCATCGGCGGCGTCGCTTGGAGGGATCTCAT
AGATCACGAACAGAGAGGAGTACAGACAGCCCAGAAAGGACACCAGGCTAGAGAAATACATCACGCCGTT
GGCGGATCCCACGGCGCTTGTCAGTGGTCCCAGCACCAGGCTCACCAGGATCTGGGCCAGAAAGTACTGG
CAGCTCAGCAGAGAGATATCCACGCCCATGCCTCTCCTGGTTCCGTCGGCGGAGCTTCCTGCGAACTTCT
TAGACTGATAGTAGTCGCACAGCAGGGAGTAGGGCAGTGTGCACAGGGTGCTAAACAGGATGCCATATGT
GATGCACAGAGACAGCACCACGTACAGATTTCTGGACAGTGTGGCCAGTCCGGTTCCCAGGCCAAAGGCC
AGATAGGCGATGAAGTACAGGGTCCGCACGGACAGGAACTCCTCCAGCTTCTCCAGGATGGCAGAATAAA
AGGCGGCGGAGAAGGCGTAGATGCACATGCCCCAGCAGCCCATTGTCACGCCGCTGTTATACTTCTGGTA
GGCCTCAGAGGTGTGTGGGGCCTTAGGATCGCCCTGAAACACCACCTCGCCCATAAAGTCGGTATAGAAC
AGCAGCATGCCCTCAAAGCTCAGCCAGCCCAGGAAGTGATTCACGCACAGTGTCCTCAGGGCCTTTGGCA
TGTTACAGATGGTGCTGCACAGTCTGCCCACAGACAGAGGCTGCTCTGCCCTCTCAGAGGATCCGGTCAG
CTCGGACTCGTACTTCACGCCATTCAGCAGGATGTTGGCCACCTGCTGGGAGAATGTCACGTTGCGCCTT
CTGCTGGTCTCAGGGCCTCCTCCTCCTGCTGCATCTGGGATTGCCAGTGTCTGTGGGCGCTTCAGGATGC
CGCTAGACCTGGGCTTAGAGGTGTCCAGGGAGCCCACGCGCAGGATATCGCCGTCACAGCCGCTGGTCAG
GGCGCCCTCCCTTCCCTCCAGCAGTCCTCTATCCTGCCGATAAAAGCCGTCTGGTGCCCTTGGGAAAGAC
ACGGAGATGGGTGGCCTAGGCACAGATCCTGGGATTGCCAGGTAGGAGTCGTGTCCTCCTGTAAAGCAAT
CGATCAGCACGGAGTCGATATTGGCTGTGCCAAAGGAGCTGGCGAACTCGCTGATGCCGGTCAGAGAGGA
ATCGCGGGAGATGAAGCTGCCGTACTTAGGGGTCAGGGGAGAAGGGGGGGAGATTGGGCTAGAAAAGTTT
GTGGCGGTGTGGCTAGGCAGAGAGTCGCCTGGTCCCTCCTCAGGCAGCACTGGAGGGCTTGGTGGCAGTG
GCAGGCTAGGAGACTTCATGGCGGCCCTCTTCTCAGAAGGTGGCCTCAGTGGCCTCTCTGGGATAGACAC
CAGTGTCAGCACTGTGGTCACGGACAGTGTCACGGCGGTGAACAGATAGATCACTCTCAGCTGTCCTCCC
AGGGCCCGTCCAAATCCGGTCTTATCCCAGTGGATGCCGCCCACCACGTAGCCGAAGCCTCCTCCCAGTC
CTGCCAGCAGTGCGTGGATATTCAGGCCTCTATCCTGGTCGGCGGGGCTGCACACGTCCATCATGTAGGC
GTGAGATGGGTTATCGGCGGAGTCGGCGCTGAAGTCCATCAGCACCACTCCGCACACTGTCAGCAGCAGT
CCCCACTTGTGATTGCCGGTCACATCTGCCAGGGCGATTCCGATGTCCCTTCCGTTCAGCAGCAGGCTCA
GTCCCAGCAGGGCGCCGATTGCCAGCACCAGGATAAAGGGCCGGCGCCTGCCGAATCTGCTGGTACACCT
ATCAGACCATGCTCCCAGCAGTGGCTGCAGCAGAAAGCCCAGGATTGGGGAGATGAACCACACCAGGCTA
TACAGCTGGTCAGGCAGGCCCATCTGCAGCAGCACGGGTGTCACATAGGCGGTCTCCATGGCGTAAGAAA
ACTCGATGCCGAACAGGATGCAGCCATTAAACAGCAGCTCTCTGAAGGACCGCTGGGGGTGCAGATCGCC
GAAGTCCACCAGCTCCAGAGGACAGGGGGTGTTTGGAGGGGGTGGAGGGCTTGGTCTGATGCACTTTCTC
CGCTTAGGGTGCCGCTTGAAGTTGTTGGCGCGGTGGGACAGGTGCCTTGTCACGGATCCGCTGTATCCGG
TCACCTGGGAGCGCCAAAAATCCTGGGGTGCCACGCTTGGGAACAGTGCGTCGCCTGGTGGTGTGGAGCT
TGCTGCAGGGATCATGGTTGGCAGGGCAGGGGGCCTGCCCTGAGGGTGCAGCCTGCATGCATCCCTGTCG
CCGGAGGGCTGCTGGCGGCCTGGCCTAGGTCCTGGCTGCTGCAGCATGGTGAAGGGGGCGGCCGCGGAGC
CTGCTTTTTTGTACAAACTTGTGGGCGCGCCTAGTTTATCGTCATCGTCTTTGTAGTCTGGCGCGCCGCC
GCCGGGGCCAGATCCCCCCTTCTCGGCGCTCCGCAGGCTGATCTCGCCGCCCATCCAGGGCTTGATGATG
CCGTCCTGCTCCAGCAGCAGGGCGCCCTGCTTGTCGATGCCCCGGCTGATGCCGAAGATCTCCTTGTCGC
CGATGATCAGCTTCACGGGCCGGTTGATGAAGTTGTCCAGCTTCTCCCACCGGCTCAGGTAGGGGGCCAG
GCCCTCCTGCTCGAACAGCTCCAGGGCGGCCCGCAGCTCCCGGATCAGCATGGCGGCCAGGGTGTTCCGG
TCCAGGTTGATGCCGGCCTCCTGCAGGGTGATCCAGCCCTGGTTCACCACGCTCTCCTCCACCCGCCGCA
TGGCCATGTTGATGCCGGCGCCGATCACGATCTGGGCGGCGTCGCCGGTCTTGCCGGTCAGCTCCACCAG
GATGCCGGCCAGCTTCCGGTCCTGCAGGTACAGGTCGTTGGGCCACTTCACCCGCACCTTGTCGGCGCCC
AGCTTCCGCAGCACCTCGGCCATCACGATGCCGATCACCAGGCTCAGGCCGATGGCGGCGGCGGGGCCCT
GCTCCAGCCGCCAGAACATGCTCAGGTACAGGTTGGCGCCGAAGGGGCTGAACCACTTCCGGCCCCGGCC
GCCCCGGCCGGCCTGCTGGTACTCGGCGATGCAGGCGTCGCCGCTCTTCAGCTCGCCGATCCGGTCCAGC
AGGTACTGGTTGGTGCTGTCGATCACGGGCAGCACGGCCACGCTGCCGCCGTCCAGCTGGCCCAGGATCT
GCTTGGCGTTCAGCAGCTGGATGGGCTCGGGCAGGCTGTAGCCCTTGCCGGGCACGGTGAACACGTCCAC
GCCCCAGTCCCGCAGGGTCTGGATGTGCTTGTTGATGGCGGCCCGGCTCATGCCCAGGGTCTCGCCCAGC
TGCTCGCCGCTGTGGAACTCGCCGTTGGCCAGCAGGGCGATCAGCTTCAGGGGCACGGTGTTGTCCTTCA
TGGTGGCGCTAGCTGGATCCGAGCTCGGTACCAAGCTTAAGTTTAAACGCTAGAGTCCGGAGGCTGGATC
GGTCCCGGTGTCTTCTATGGAGGTCAAAACAGCGTGGATGGCGTCTCCAGGCGATCTGACGGTTCACTAA
ACGAGCTCGTCGACGATCTCTATCACTGATAGGGAGATCTCTATCACTGATAGGGAGAGCTCTGCTTATA
TAGACCTCCCACCGTACACGCCTACCGCCCATTTGCGTCAATGGGGCGGAGTTGTTACGACATTTTGGAA
AGTCCCGTTGATTTTGGTGCCAAAACAAACTCCCATTGACGTCAATGGGGTGGAGACTTGGAAATCCCCG
TGAGTCAAACCGCTATCCACGCCCATTGATGTACTGCCAAAACCGCATCACCATGGTAATAGCGATGACT
AATACGTAGATGTACTGCCAAGTAGGAAAGTCCCATAAGGTCATGTACTGGGCATAATGCCAGGCGGGCC
ATTTACCGTCATTGACGTCAATAGGGGGCGTACTTGGCATATGATACACTTGATGTACTGCCAAGTGGGC
AGTTTACCGTAAATACTCCACCCATTGACGTCAATGGAAAGTCCCTATTGGCGTTACTATGGGAACATAC
GTCATTATTGACGTCAATGGGCGGGGGTCGTTGGGCGGTCAGCCAGGCGGGCCATTTACCGTAAGTTATG
TAACGCGGAACTCCATATATGGGCTATGAACTAATGACCCCGTAATTGATTACTATTAATAACTAGTCAA
TAATCAATGTCAACGCGTATATCTGGCCCGTACATCGCGAAGCAGCGCAAAACGCCTAACCCTAAGCAGA
TTCTTCATGCAATTGTCGGTCAAGCCTTGCCTTGTTGTAGCTTAAATTTTGCTCGCGCACTACTCAGCGA
CCTCCAACACACAAGCAGGGAGCAGATACTGGCTTAACTATGCGGCATCAGAGCAGATTGTACTGAGAGT
GCACCATAGGGGATCGGGAGATCTCCCGATCCGTCGACGTCAGGTGGCACTTTTCGGGGAAATGTGCGCG
GAACCCCTATTTGTTTATTTTTCTAAATACATTCAAATATGTATCCGCTCATGAGACAATAACCCTGATA
AATGCTTCAATAATATTGAAAAAGGAAGAGTATGAGTATTCAACATTTCCGTGTCGCCCTTATTCCCTTT
TTTGCGGCATTTTGCCTTCCTGTTTTTGCTCACCCAGAAACGCTGGTGAAAGTAAAAGATGCTGAAGATC
AGTTGGGTGCACGAGTGGGTTACATCGAACTGGATCTCAACAGCGGTAAGATCCTTGAGAGTTTTCGCCC
CGAAGAACGTTTTCCAATGATGAGCACTTTTAAAGTTCTGCTATGTGGCGCGGTATTATCCCGTATTGAC
GCCGGGCAAGAGCAACTCGGTCGCCGCATACACTATTCTCAGAATGACTTGGTTGAGTACTCACCAGTCA
CAGAAAAGCATCTTACGGATGGCATGACAGTAAGAGAATTATGCAGTGCTGCCATAACCATGAGTGATAA
CACTGCGGCCAACTTACTTCTGACAACGATCGGAGGACCGAAGGAGCTAACCGCTTTTTTGCACAACATG
GGGGATCATGTAACTCGCCTTGATCGTTGGGAACCGGAGCTGAATGAAGCCATACCAAACGACGAGCGTG
ACACCACGATGCCTGTAGCAATGGCAACAACGTTGCGCAAACTATTAACTGGCGAACTACTTACTCTAGC
TTCCCGGCAACAATTAATAGACTGGATGGAGGCGGATAAAGTTGCAGGACCACTTCTGCGCTCGGCCCTT
CCGGCTGGCTGGTTTATTGCTGATAAATCTGGAGCCGGTGAGCGTGGGTCTCGCGGTATCATTGCAGCAC
TGGGGCCAGATGGTAAGCCCTCCCGTATCGTAGTTATCTACACGACGGGGAGTCAGGCAACTATGGATGA
ACGAAATAGACAGATCGCTGAGATAGGTGCCTCACTGATTAAGCATTGGTAACTGTCAGACCAAGTTTAC
TCATATATACTTTAGATTGATTTAAAACTTCATTTTTAATTTAAAAGGATCTAGGTGAAGATCCTTTTTG
ATAATCTCATGACCAAAATCCCTTAACGTGAGTTTTCGTTCCACTGAGCGTCAGACCCCGTAGAAAAGAT
CAAAGGATCTTCTTGAGATCCTTTTTTTCTGCGCGTAATCTGCTGCTTGCAAACAAAAAAACCACCGCTA
CCAGCGGTGGTTTGTTTGCCGGATCAAGAGCTACCAACTCTTTTTCCGAAGGTAACTGGCTTCAGCAGAG
CGCAGATACCAAATACTGTTCTTCTAGTGTAGCCGTAGTTAGGCCACCACTTCAAGAACTCTGTAGCACC
GCCTACATACCTCGCTCTGCTAATCCTGTTACCAGTGGCTGCTGCCAGTGGCGATAAGTCGTGTCTTACC
GGGTTGGACTCAAGACGATAGTTACCGGATAAGGCGCAGCGGTCGGGCTGAACGGGGGGTTCGTGCACAC
AGCCCAGCTTGGAGCGAACGACCTACACCGAACTGAGATACCTACAGCGTGAGCTATGAGAAAGCGCCAC
GCTTCCCGAAGGGAGAAAGGCGGACAGGTATCCGGTAAGCGGCAGGGTCGGAACAGGAGAGCGCACGAGG
GAGCTTCCAGGGGGAAACGCCTGGTATCTTTATAGTCCTGTCGGGTTTCGCCACCTCTGACTTGAGCGTC
GATTTTTGTGATGCTCGTCAGGGGGGCGGAGCCTATGGAAAAACGCCAGCAACGCGGCCTTTTTACGGTT
CCTGGCCTTTTGCTGGCCTTTTGCTCACATGTTCTTTCCTGCGTTATCCCCTGATTCTGTGGATAACCGT
ATTACCGCCTTTGAGTGAGCTGATACCGCTCGCCGCAGCCGAACGACCGAGCGCAGCGAGTCAGTGAGCG
AGGAAGCGGAAGAGCGCCCAATACGCAAACCGCCTCTCCCCGCGCGTTGGCCGATTCATTAATGCAGCTG
GCACGACAGGTTTCCCGACTGGAAAGCGGGCAGTGAGCGCAACGCAATTAATGTGAGTTAGCTCACTCAT
TAGGCACCCCAGGCTTTACACTTTATGCTTCCGGCTCGTATGTTGTGTGGAATTGTGAGCGGATAACAAT
TTCACACAGGAAACAGCTATGACCATGATTACGCCAAGCTCTAGCTAGAGGTCGACGGTATACAGACATG
ATAAGATACATTGATGAGTTTGGACAAACCACAACTAGAATGCAGTGAAAAAAATGCTTTATTTGTGAAA
TTTGTGATGCTATTGCTTTATTTGTAACCATTATAAGCTGCAATAAACAAGTTGGGGTGGGCGAAGAACT
CCAGCATGAGATCCCCGCGCTGGAGGATCATCCAGCCGGCGTCCCGGAAAACGATTCCGAAGCCCAACCT
TTCATAGAAGGCGGCGGTGGAATCGAAATCTCGTAGTACGTGCTATTCCTTTGCCCTCGGACGAGTGCTG
GGGCGTCGGTTTCCACTATCGGCGAGTACTTCTACACAGCCATCGGTCCAGACGGCCGCGCTTCTGCGGG
CGATTTGTGTACGCCCGACAGTCCCGGCTCCGGATCGGACGATTGCGTCGCATCGACCCTGCGCCCAAGC
TGCA
Features (pLannotate 1.2.2; 25 found; start..end, strand, type, name):
    859..906     -  protein_bind   FRT: FLP-mediated recombination occurs in the 8-bp core sequence TCTAGAAA (Turan and Bode, 2011). FLP recombinase from the Saccharomyces cerevisiae 2μ plasmid
    911..1144    -  rep_origin     f1 ori (fragment) (sequence partly withheld): f1 bacteriophage origin of replication; arrow indicates direction of (+) strand synthesis
   1165..1186    -  promoter       SV40 promoter (fragment): SV40 enhancer and early promoter
   1190..1414    -  polyA_signal   bGH poly(A) signal: bovine growth hormone polyadenylation signal
   1462..1486    +  protein_bind   attB2: mutant version of attB; recombination site for the Gateway® BP reaction BP Clonase™
   1506..3851    -  CDS            SLC45A1: S45A1_HUMAN - Also known as DNB5. Experimental evidence at protein level: Swiss-Prot protein existence level 1. Proton-associated glucose transporter in the brain. From Homo sapiens (Human).
   3872..3896    -  protein_bind   attB1: mutant version of attB; recombination site for the Gateway® BP reaction BP Clonase™
   3909..3932    -  CDS            3xFLAG (fragment): three tandem FLAG® epitope tags
   3963..4925    -  CDS            birA: BIRA_ECOLI - Also known as bioR, dhbB. Experimental evidence at protein level: Swiss-Prot protein existence level 1. Acts both as a biotin--[acetyl-CoA-carboxylase] ligase and a biotin-operon repressor. In the presence of ATP, BirA activates biotin to form the BirA-biotinyl-5'-adenylate (BirA-bio-5'-AMP or holoBirA) complex. HoloBirA can either transfer the biotinyl moiety to the biotin carboxyl carrier protein (BCCP) subunit of acetyl-CoA carboxylase, or bind to the biotin operator site and inhibit transcription of the operon. From Escherichia coli (strain K12).
   5039..5072    -  promoter       TRE3GV promoter (fragment): 3rd-generation Tet-responsive promoter that can be activated by binding of Tet-On® 3G, optimized for retroviral and lentiviral vectors
   5080..5099    -  promoter       PLtetO-1 promoter (fragment): modified phage lambda PL promoter with tet operator sites (Lutz and Bujard, 1997)
   5101..5120    -  promoter       PLtetO-1 promoter (fragment): modified phage lambda PL promoter with tet operator sites (Lutz and Bujard, 1997)
   5122..5325    -  promoter       CMV promoter: human cytomegalovirus (CMV) immediate early promoter
   5326..5705    -  enhancer       CMV enhancer: human cytomegalovirus immediate early enhancer
   5860..5912    +  misc_feature   bom (fragment): basis of mobility region from pBR322
   5971..6075    +  promoter       AmpR promoter: bla
   6076..6936    +  CDS            AmpR: β-lactamase; bla; confers resistance to ampicillin, carbenicillin, and related antibiotics
   7107..7695    +  rep_origin     ori: high-copy-number ColE1/pMB1/pBR322/pUC origin of replication
   7878..7970    +  CDS            lacI (fragment): lac repressor; lacI; The lac repressor binds to the lac operator to inhibit transcription in E. coli. This inhibition can be relieved by adding lactose or isopropyl-β-D-thiogalactopyranoside (IPTG).
   7983..8004    +  protein_bind   CAP binding site: CAP binding activates transcription in the presence of cAMP. E. coli catabolite activator protein
   8019..8049    +  promoter       lac promoter: promoter for the E. coli lac operon
   8057..8073    +  protein_bind   lac operator: The lac repressor binds to the lac operator to inhibit transcription in E. coli. This inhibition can be relieved by adding lactose or isopropyl-β-D-thiogalactopyranoside (IPTG). lac repressor encoded by lacI
   8146..8267    -  polyA_signal   SV40 poly(A) signal: SV40 polyadenylation signal
   8262..8387    -  CDS            ble (fragment): BLE_KLEPN - Experimental evidence at protein level: Swiss-Prot protein existence level 1. Binding protein with a strong affinity to the bleomycin family of antibiotics. Binds to CL990; an antimitotic-antibiotic compound. From Klebsiella pneumoniae.
   8397..851     -  CDS            HygR (across the origin): aminoglycoside phosphotransferase from E. coli; aph(4)-Ia; confers resistance to hygromycin
