[The description below was written by a language model from this plasmid's Addgene catalogue record and pLannotate feature annotations shown in this document.]
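Description:
pcDNA-pDEST_BirA_Flag_SLC45A1 is a mammalian expression plasmid of about 8.6 kb, built on the pcDNA5-pDEST-BirA-Flag-N-term backbone, for proximity-dependent biotinylation (BioID) experiments with the human solute carrier SLC45A1. It is propagated in E. coli through a high-copy ColE1/pUC-type origin and selected with ampicillin via the β-lactamase gene. A fragment of the f1 phage origin and remnants of lac regulatory sequence are also annotated in the backbone.

The expression cassette is driven by the CMV enhancer and immediate-early promoter. Short tet operator-like matches lie just downstream of it, consistent with a tetracycline-regulatable CMV/TetO arrangement, although the catalogue fields do not state that expression is inducible. The open reading frame begins with E. coli biotin ligase BirA, recorded as carrying the R118G substitution. This mutation makes the enzyme promiscuous, so it releases reactive biotinyl-AMP and labels nearby proteins. BirA is followed by a FLAG epitope (annotated as a partial 3xFLAG match) and then the SLC45A1 coding sequence. SLC45A1 is flanked by attB1 and attB2 Gateway recombination sites, and the cassette ends with the bGH polyadenylation signal. The bait is therefore tagged at its N terminus.

An FRT site sits directly upstream of a hygromycin resistance gene that ends with an SV40 poly(A) signal. Only a trace of an SV40 promoter is annotated nearby. This layout is typical of Flp-mediated integration into a genomic FRT landing site, where hygromycin resistance marks successful insertion, though the record does not name a specific host cell line. The associated study links SLC45A1 to lysosomal biology, and the construct would be used to biotinylate, capture and identify proteins in its vicinity.
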