Addgene plasmid #227959: pcDNA-pDEST_BirA_Flag_SLC45A1
Purpose: BioID experiment
Depositing lab: Alessandro Ori. Depositing organization: Leibniz Institute on Aging - Fritz Lipmann Institute (FLI). Publication: Cell-type resolved protein atlas of brain lysosomes identifies SLC45A1-associated disease as a lysosomal disorder. Ghoochani A, Heiby JC, Rawat ES, Medoh UN, Di Fraia D, Dong W, Gastou M, Rastogi M, Hernandez V, Nyame K, Laqtom NN, Durso W, Valkova C, Isakova A, Kaether C, Wernig M, Gomez-Ospina N, Franke C, Ori A, Abu-Remaileh M. Cell. 2026 Feb 5;189(3):765-782.e31. doi: 10.1016/j.cell.2025.12.012. Epub 2026 Jan 22. PubMed 41576950.
Backbone
  Vector backbone: pcDNA5-pDEST-BirA-Flag-N-term
  Vector type: Mammalian Expression
Growth in bacteria
  Bacterial resistance: Ampicillin, 100 μg/mL
  Growth temperature: 37°C
  Growth strain: DH5alpha
  Copy number: Unknown
Gene/Insert
  Gene/Insert name: SLC45A1
  Species: H. sapiens (human)
  Mutation: R118G in BirA
  Entrez Gene: SLC45A1 (a.k.a. DNB5, IDDNPF, PAST-A)
  Tag / fusion protein: BirA-FLAG (N terminal on backbone)
  Cloning method: TOPO Cloning
Terms and licenses: Academic/Nonprofit Terms; Industry Terms: Not Available to Industry
How to cite: pcDNA-pDEST_BirA_Flag_SLC45A1 was a gift from Alessandro Ori (Addgene plasmid # 227959 ; http://n2t.net/addgene:227959 ; RRID:Addgene_227959)
